>Addgene plasmid #67312 | pDONR221-ARF5 | addgene partial sequence | sequence record 118835 | M13-Rev 5'-CAGGAAACAGCTATGACC-3'
TCAGCTGGATGGCAATAATGATTTTATTTTGACTGATAGTGACCTGTTCGTTGCAACAAATTGATAAGCA
ATGCTTTCTTATAATGCCAACTTTGTACAAGAAAGCTGGGTCCTATTAGCGCTTTGACAGCTCGTGGGAC
AGCCAGTCCAGACCATCGTACAGACCTGTGCCTTGGGTGGCGCAGGTGGCCTGGACATACCACGTGCGGC
TGCGTAAGTGCTGTAGCCCCAGCTTGTCAGTCAGCTCGCTCACGGGCATGGCGTTGGGCATGTCCTGCTT
GTTGGCAAATACCAGCAGCACTGCATCCCGCAGCTCGTCCTCCTGCAGCATCTTCTGGAGTTCATCAGCA
GATTCTTGGACCCGCTCCCGGTCATTACTGTCCACCACAAAGATGAGGCCCTGAGTGTTCTGGAAGTAGT
GCCGCCACAGAGGCCGAATCTTGTCCTGGCCTCCCACGTCCCAGACTGTGAAACAGATGTTCTTATATTC
CACTGTTTCTACATTGAAGCCTATGGTTGGGATGGTGGTGACAATCTCCCCCAACTTCAGTTTGTACAGG
ATTGTGGTCTTGCCAGCCGCATCCAAGCCAACCATGAGAATCCGCATCTGCTTCTTCCCGAAGATCCGCG
AAAAGAGCGCGGACACGGTGAGGCCCATGGTTCTATCTCCTTC
