[The description below was written by a language model from this plasmid's Addgene catalogue record.]
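Description:
pDONR221-ARF5 is a Gateway entry clone built on the commercial pDONR221 donor backbone and carrying the open reading frame of human ARF5, a member of the ARF family of small regulatory GTPases. It is maintained in standard E. coli cloning strains as a high-copy plasmid under kanamycin selection. Although the catalogue lists the vector type as bacterial expression alongside Gateway entry vector, the record states that there is no promoter driving the insert, so the plasmid serves as a sequence-verified source clone and not as an expression construct in its own right.

The ARF5 coding sequence was introduced by Gateway recombination, which in an entry clone of this kind leaves the insert flanked by attL recombination sites, allowing it to be moved in a defined orientation and reading frame into attR-containing destination vectors through an LR reaction. The insert retains its native stop codon, so it is suited to destination vectors that express the untagged protein or add an N-terminal tag, whereas C-terminal fusions would not be translated. The recorded sequence differs from the reference by a single T-to-C change at base 477 of the insert, noted as silent and therefore not altering the encoded protein. M13 forward and reverse primer sites flank the insert for sequence confirmation. No feature table accompanies the record, so details of the origin and other backbone elements are not itemised. The plasmid belongs to a toolbox collection of constructs for expressing or knocking down human ARF, ARL and SAR GTPases, and is typically used as the starting point for generating ARF5 expression plasmids for different hosts.
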