Addgene plasmid #67312: pDONR221-ARF5
Purpose: hArf5 with stop codon in Gateway Entry vector
Depositing lab: Richard Kahn. Depositing organization: Emory University. Publication: Tool box: Plasmids for the expression or knockdown of human ARF Family GTPases (ARF/ARL/SAR) and their co-expression in bacteria with N-myristoyltransferases. Kerr SC, Kahn RA. Cell Logist. 2015 Sep 21;5(3):e1090523. doi: 10.1080/21592799.2015.1090523. eCollection 2015 Jul-Sep. PubMed 27057421.
Backbone
  Vector backbone: pDONR221
  Backbone manufacturer: Life Technologies
  Vector type: Bacterial Expression ; Gateway Entry vector
Growth in bacteria
  Bacterial resistance: Kanamycin, 50 μg/mL
  Growth temperature: 37°C
  Growth strain: DH5alpha
  Copy number: High Copy
Gene/Insert
  Gene/Insert name: ARF5 (alt name: pRK4s-221)
  Species: H. sapiens (human)
  Mutation: bp 477 T to C; silent mutation
  Entrez Gene: ARF5
  Promoter: None
  Cloning method: Gateway Cloning
  Sequencing primers: 5′ M13-Fwd; 3′ M13-Rev
Terms and licenses: Academic/Nonprofit Terms; Industry Terms: Not Available to Industry
How to cite: pDONR221-ARF5 was a gift from Richard Kahn (Addgene plasmid # 67312 ; http://n2t.net/addgene:67312 ; RRID:Addgene_67312)
